Addgene plasmid #147439: pETM-60-DmCCR4_1-166_R
Purpose: Bacterial Expression of DmCCR4_1-166
Depositing lab: Elisa Izaurralde. Depositing organization: Max Planck Institute for Developmental Biology. Publication: NOT10 and C2orf29/NOT11 form a conserved module of the CCR4-NOT complex that docks onto the NOT1 N-terminal domain. Bawankar P, Loh B, Wohlbold L, Schmidt S, Izaurralde E. RNA Biol. 2013 Feb;10(2):228-44. doi: 10.4161/rna.23018. Epub 2013 Jan 9. PubMed 23303381.
Backbone
  Vector backbone: Unknown
  Vector type: Bacterial Expression
Growth in bacteria
  Bacterial resistance: Kanamycin, 50 μg/mL
  Growth temperature: 37°C
  Growth strain: DH5alpha
  Copy number: Low Copy
Gene/Insert
  Gene/Insert name: DmCCR4_1-166
  Species: D. melanogaster (fly)
  Entrez Gene: twin (a.k.a. Dmel_CG31137, BEST:GH20274, CCR4, CG17741, CG31137, CG5534, CT39331, Ccr4, Dmel\CG31137, Twin, ccr4, twn)
  Cloning method: Unknown
Terms and licenses: Academic/Nonprofit Terms; Industry Terms: Not Available to Industry
Depositor comments: modified pETM-60 NdeI site at pos. 6621 Plasmids from this collection were made available to the research community and donated after the lab closed. Please note that the sequence provided by the depositing laboratory may be theoretical/predicted or based on Sanger sequencing results. There may be discrepancies between sequencing results obtained by Addgene and the depositor sequence. If an Addgene verified sequence is not available, please contact before placing your order to request that our lab fully sequence the plasmid.
How to cite: pETM-60-DmCCR4_1-166_R was a gift from Elisa Izaurralde (Addgene plasmid # 147439 ; http://n2t.net/addgene:147439 ; RRID:Addgene_147439)
