[The description below was written by a language model from this plasmid's Addgene catalogue record and pLannotate feature annotations shown in this document.]
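Description:
pETM-60-DmCCR4_1-166_R is a 7,285 nt bacterial expression plasmid for producing an N-terminal fragment (residues 1–166) of Drosophila melanogaster CCR4, the product of the twin gene, in E. coli. The catalogue lists the backbone as unknown, but the name and the depositor's comment indicate a modified pETM-60 carrying an NdeI site near the start of the insert. It is selected with kanamycin through an aph(3')-Ia cassette. Replication is from a ColE1/pBR322-type origin, and the neighbouring bom region and rop gene fit the low copy number given in the record. An f1 origin is also present. The short tetracycline-resistance fragments and the partial bla promoter appear to be backbone remnants rather than functional markers.

Expression is driven by a T7 promoter with an adjacent lac operator and the T7 gene 10 ribosome binding site. A plasmid-borne lacI gene supplies repressor, so transcription requires a host that provides T7 RNA polymerase and is inducible with IPTG. The reading frame begins with NusA, a highly soluble E. coli protein used as a solubility-enhancing fusion partner. This is followed by a 6xHis tag and a short match to a TEV-cleavage-containing tag, which suggests the carrier can be removed by protease. The insert comes next; it was annotated by similarity to human CNOT6, the CCR4 orthologue and a catalytic deadenylase subunit of the CCR4-NOT complex. Downstream lie a further His-tag sequence, a small fragment matching a T7 gene 10-derived tag, and the T7 terminator. The record does not say whether these distal elements are in frame with the insert. The construct belongs to a collection used to study the architecture of the CCR4-NOT complex, and would typically supply recombinant protein for purification and interaction assays.
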