Features (pLannotate 1.2.2; 22 found; start..end, strand, type, name):
     12..467     +  rep_origin     f1 ori (sequence partly withheld): f1 bacteriophage origin of replication; arrow indicates direction of (+) strand synthesis
    494..551     +  promoter       AmpR promoter (fragment): bla
    560..1375    -  CDS            KanR: aminoglycoside phosphotransferase; aph(3')-Ia; confers resistance to kanamycin in bacteria or G418 (Geneticin®) in eukaryotes
   1497..2085    +  rep_origin     ori: high-copy-number ColE1/pMB1/pBR322/pUC origin of replication
   2271..2413    -  misc_feature   bom: basis of mobility region from pBR322
   2515..2706    -  CDS            rop: Rop protein, which maintains plasmids at low copy number; rop
   2723..3103    +  CDS            YPB1_ECOLX: Protein predicted: Swiss-Prot protein existence level 4. From Escherichia coli.
   3175..3466    -  CDS            TcR (fragment): tetracycline efflux protein; tet; confers resistance to tetracycline
   3481..3502    -  protein_bind   CAP binding site: CAP binding activates transcription in the presence of cAMP. E. coli catabolite activator protein
   3515..4597    -  CDS            lacI: lac repressor; lacI; The lac repressor binds to the lac operator to inhibit transcription in E. coli. This inhibition can be relieved by adding lactose or isopropyl-β-D-thiogalactopyranoside (IPTG).
   4598..4675    -  promoter       lacI promoter: lacI
   4683..4962    -  CDS            TcR (fragment): tetracycline efflux protein; tet; confers resistance to tetracycline
   4984..5002    +  promoter       T7 promoter: promoter for bacteriophage T7 RNA polymerase
   5003..5027    +  protein_bind   lac operator: The lac repressor binds to the lac operator to inhibit transcription in E. coli. This inhibition can be relieved by adding lactose or isopropyl-β-D-thiogalactopyranoside (IPTG). lac repressor encoded by lacI
   5042..5064    +  RBS            RBS: efficient ribosome binding site from bacteriophage T7 gene 10 (Olins and Rangwala, 1989)
   5074..6552    +  CDS            NusA: transcription elongation protein (N utilization substance protein A); nusA; highly soluble in E. coli
   6568..6585    +  CDS            7xHis (fragment): 6xHis affinity tag
   6592..6614    +  CDS            capTEV™ (fragment): composite tag for in vivo biotinylation, TEV protease cleavage, and 6xHis tagging
   6655..7119    +  CDS            CNOT6 (fragment): CNOT6_HUMAN - Also known as CCR4, CCR4a, KIAA1194. Experimental evidence at protein level: Swiss-Prot protein existence level 1. Poly(A) nuclease with 3'-5' RNase activity. Catalytic component of the CCR4-NOT complex which is one of the major cellular mRNA deadenylases and is linked to various cellular processes including bulk mRNA degradation, miRNA-mediated repression, translational repression during translational initiation and general transcription regulation. Additional complex functions may be a consequence of its influence on mRNA expression. Involved in mRNA decay mediated by the major
   7129..7146    +  CDS            9xHis (fragment): 9xHis affinity tag
   7156..7205    +  CDS            SET1 (fragment): solubility-enhancement tag derived from T7 phage gene 10B
   7213..7260    +  terminator     T7 terminator: transcription terminator for bacteriophage T7 RNA polymerase
>Addgene plasmid #147439 | pETM-60-DmCCR4_1-166_R | depositor full sequence | sequence record 289886 | Full Sequence
TGGCGAATGGG
[124 nt withheld, positions 12-135]
C
[91 nt withheld, positions 137-227]
A
[49 nt withheld, positions 229-277]
CCTTTGACGTTGGAGTCCACGTTCTTT
[37 nt withheld, positions 305-341]
ACCCTATCTCGGTCTATTCTTTTGATTTATAAGGGATTTTGCCGATTTCGGCCTATTGGTTAAAAAATGA
GCTGATTTAACAAAAATTTAACGCGAATTTTAACAAAATATTAACGTTTACAATTTCAGGTGGCACTTTT
CGGGGAAATGTGCGCGGAACCCCTATTTGTTTATTTTTCTAAATACATTCAAATATGTATCCGCTCATGA
ATTAATTCTTAGAAAAACTCATCGAGCATCAAATGAAACTGCAATTTATTCATATCAGGATTATCAATAC
CATATTTTTGAAAAAGCCGTTTCTGTAATGAAGGAGAAAACTCACCGAGGCAGTTCCATAGGATGGCAAG
ATCCTGGTATCGGTCTGCGATTCCGACTCGTCCAACATCAATACAACCTATTAATTTCCCCTCGTCAAAA
ATAAGGTTATCAAGTGAGAAATCACCATGAGTGACGACTGAATCCGGTGAGAATGGCAAAAGTTTATGCA
TTTCTTTCCAGACTTGTTCAACAGGCCAGCCATTACGCTCGTCATCAAAATCACTCGCATCAACCAAACC
GTTATTCATTCGTGATTGCGCCTGAGCGAGACGAAATACGCGATCGCTGTTAAAAGGACAATTACAAACA
GGAATCGAATGCAACCGGCGCAGGAACACTGCCAGCGCATCAACAATATTTTCACCTGAATCAGGATATT
CTTCTAATACCTGGAATGCTGTTTTCCCGGGGATCGCAGTGGTGAGTAACCATGCATCATCAGGAGTACG
GATAAAATGCTTGATGGTCGGAAGAGGCATAAATTCCGTCAGCCAGTTTAGTCTGACCATCTCATCTGTA
ACATCATTGGCAACGCTACCTTTGCCATGTTTCAGAAACAACTCTGGCGCATCGGGCTTCCCATACAATC
GATAGATTGTCGCACCTGATTGCCCGACATTATCGCGAGCCCATTTATACCCATATAAATCAGCATCCAT
GTTGGAATTTAATCGCGGCCTAGAGCAAGACGTTTCCCGTTGAATATGGCTCATAACACCCCTTGTATTA
CTGTTTATGTAAGCAGACAGTTTTATTGTTCATGACCAAAATCCCTTAACGTGAGTTTTCGTTCCACTGA
GCGTCAGACCCCGTAGAAAAGATCAAAGGATCTTCTTGAGATCCTTTTTTTCTGCGCGTAATCTGCTGCT
TGCAAACAAAAAAACCACCGCTACCAGCGGTGGTTTGTTTGCCGGATCAAGAGCTACCAACTCTTTTTCC
GAAGGTAACTGGCTTCAGCAGAGCGCAGATACCAAATACTGTCCTTCTAGTGTAGCCGTAGTTAGGCCAC
CACTTCAAGAACTCTGTAGCACCGCCTACATACCTCGCTCTGCTAATCCTGTTACCAGTGGCTGCTGCCA
GTGGCGATAAGTCGTGTCTTACCGGGTTGGACTCAAGACGATAGTTACCGGATAAGGCGCAGCGGTCGGG
CTGAACGGGGGGTTCGTGCACACAGCCCAGCTTGGAGCGAACGACCTACACCGAACTGAGATACCTACAG
CGTGAGCTATGAGAAAGCGCCACGCTTCCCGAAGGGAGAAAGGCGGACAGGTATCCGGTAAGCGGCAGGG
TCGGAACAGGAGAGCGCACGAGGGAGCTTCCAGGGGGAAACGCCTGGTATCTTTATAGTCCTGTCGGGTT
TCGCCACCTCTGACTTGAGCGTCGATTTTTGTGATGCTCGTCAGGGGGGCGGAGCCTATGGAAAAACGCC
AGCAACGCGGCCTTTTTACGGTTCCTGGCCTTTTGCTGGCCTTTTGCTCACATGTTCTTTCCTGCGTTAT
CCCCTGATTCTGTGGATAACCGTATTACCGCCTTTGAGTGAGCTGATACCGCTCGCCGCAGCCGAACGAC
CGAGCGCAGCGAGTCAGTGAGCGAGGAAGCGGAAGAGCGCCTGATGCGGTATTTTCTCCTTACGCATCTG
TGCGGTATTTCACACCGCATATATGGTGCACTCTCAGTACAATCTGCTCTGATGCCGCATAGTTAAGCCA
GTATACACTCCGCTATCGCTACGTGACTGGGTCATGGCTGCGCCCCGACACCCGCCAACACCCGCTGACG
CGCCCTGACGGGCTTGTCTGCTCCCGGCATCCGCTTACAGACAAGCTGTGACCGTCTCCGGGAGCTGCAT
GTGTCAGAGGTTTTCACCGTCATCACCGAAACGCGCGAGGCAGCTGCGGTAAAGCTCATCAGCGTGGTCG
TGAAGCGATTCACAGATGTCTGCCTGTTCATCCGCGTCCAGCTCGTTGAGTTTCTCCAGAAGCGTTAATG
TCTGGCTTCTGATAAAGCGGGCCATGTTAAGGGCGGTTTTTTCCTGTTTGGTCACTGATGCCTCCGTGTA
AGGGGGATTTCTGTTCATGGGGGTAATGATACCGATGAAACGAGAGAGGATGCTCACGATACGGGTTACT
GATGATGAACATGCCCGGTTACTGGAACGTTGTGAGGGTAAACAACTGGCGGTATGGATGCGGCGGGACC
AGAGAAAAATCACTCAGGGTCAATGCCAGCGCTTCGTTAATACAGATGTAGGTGTTCCACAGGGTAGCCA
GCAGCATCCTGCGATGCAGATCCGGAACATAATGGTGCAGGGCGCTGACTTCCGCGTTTCCAGACTTTAC
GAAACACGGAAACCGAAGACCATTCATGTTGTTGCTCAGGTCGCAGACGTTTTGCAGCAGCAGTCGCTTC
ACGTTCGCTCGCGTATCGGTGATTCATTCTGCTAACCAGTAAGGCAACCCCGCCAGCCTAGCCGGGTCCT
CAACGACAGGAGCACGATCATGCGCACCCGTGGGGCCGCCATGCCGGCGATAATGGCCTGCTTCTCGCCG
AAACGTTTGGTGGCGGGACCAGTGACGAAGGCTTGAGCGAGGGCGTGCAAGATTCCGAATACCGCAAGCG
ACAGGCCGATCATCGTCGCGCTCCAGCGAAAGCGGTCCTCGCCGAAAATGACCCAGAGCGCTGCCGGCAC
CTGTCCTACGAGTTGCATGATAAAGAAGACAGTCATAAGTGCGGCGACGATAGTCATGCCCCGCGCCCAC
CGGAAGGAGCTGACTGGGTTGAAGGCTCTCAAGGGCATCGGTCGAGATCCCGGTGCCTAATGAGTGAGCT
AACTTACATTAATTGCGTTGCGCTCACTGCCCGCTTTCCAGTCGGGAAACCTGTCGTGCCAGCTGCATTA
ATGAATCGGCCAACGCGCGGGGAGAGGCGGTTTGCGTATTGGGCGCCAGGGTGGTTTTTCTTTTCACCAG
TGAGACGGGCAACAGCTGATTGCCCTTCACCGCCTGGCCCTGAGAGAGTTGCAGCAAGCGGTCCACGCTG
GTTTGCCCCAGCAGGCGAAAATCCTGTTTGATGGTGGTTAACGGCGGGATATAACATGAGCTGTCTTCGG
TATCGTCGTATCCCACTACCGAGATATCCGCACCAACGCGCAGCCCGGACTCGGTAATGGCGCGCATTGC
GCCCAGCGCCATCTGATCGTTGGCAACCAGCATCGCAGTGGGAACGATGCCCTCATTCAGCATTTGCATG
GTTTGTTGAAAACCGGACATGGCACTCCAGTCGCCTTCCCGTTCCGCTATCGGCTGAATTTGATTGCGAG
TGAGATATTTATGCCAGCCAGCCAGACGCAGACGCGCCGAGACAGAACTTAATGGGCCCGCTAACAGCGC
GATTTGCTGGTGACCCAATGCGACCAGATGCTCCACGCCCAGTCGCGTACCGTCTTCATGGGAGAAAATA
ATACTGTTGATGGGTGTCTGGTCAGAGACATCAAGAAATAACGCCGGAACATTAGTGCAGGCAGCTTCCA
CAGCAATGGCATCCTGGTCATCCAGCGGATAGTTAATGATCAGCCCACTGACGCGTTGCGCGAGAAGATT
GTGCACCGCCGCTTTACAGGCTTCGACGCCGCTTCGTTCTACCATCGACACCACCACGCTGGCACCCAGT
TGATCGGCGCGAGATTTAATCGCCGCGACAATTTGCGACGGCGCGTGCAGGGCCAGACTGGAGGTGGCAA
CGCCAATCAGCAACGACTGTTTGCCCGCCAGTTGTTGTGCCACGCGGTTGGGAATGTAATTCAGCTCCGC
CATCGCCGCTTCCACTTTTTCCCGCGTTTTCGCAGAAACGTGGCTGGCCTGGTTCACCACGCGGGAAACG
GTCTGATAAGAGACACCGGCATACTCTGCGACATCGTATAACGTTACTGGTTTCACATTCACCACCCTGA
ATTGACTCTCTTCCGGGCGCTATCATGCCATACCGCGAAAGGTTTTGCGCCATTCGATGGTGTCCGGGAT
CTCGACGCTCTCCCTTATGCGACTCCTGCATTAGGAAGCAGCCCAGTAGTAGGTTGAGGCCGTTGAGCAC
CGCCGCCGCAAGGAATGGTGCATGCAAGGAGATGGCGCCCAACAGTCCCCCGGCCACGGGGCCTGCCACC
ATACCCACGCCGAAACAAGCGCTCATGAGCCCGAAGTGGCGAGCCCGATCTTCCCCATCGGTGATGTCGG
CGATATAGGCGCCAGCAACCGCACCTGTGGCGCCGGTGATGCCGGCCACGATGCGTCCGGCGTAGAGGAT
CGAGATCTCGATCCCGCGAAATTAATACGACTCACTATAGGGGAATTGTGAGCGGATAACAATTCCCCTC
TAGAAATAATTTTGTTTAACTTTAAGAAGGAGATATACCATGAAAGAAATTTTGGCTGTAGTTGAAGCCG
TATCCAATGAAAAGGCGCTACCTCGCGAGAAGATTTTCGAAGCATTGGAAAGCGCGCTGGCGACAGCAAC
AAAGAAAAAATATGAACAAGAGATCGACGTCCGCGTACAGATCGATCGCAAAAGCGGTGATTTTGACACT
TTCCGTCGCTGGTTAGTTGTTGATGAAGTCACCCAGCCGACCAAGGAAATCACCCTTGAAGCCGCACGTT
ATGAAGATGAAAGCCTGAACCTGGGCGATTACGTTGAAGATCAGATTGAGTCTGTTACCTTTGACCGTAT
CACTACCCAGACGGCAAAACAGGTTATCGTGCAGAAAGTGCGTGAAGCCGAACGTGCGATGGTGGTTGAT
CAGTTCCGTGAACACGAAGGTGAAATCATCACCGGCGTGGTGAAAAAAGTAAACCGCGACAACATCTCTC
TGGATCTGGGCAACAACGCTGAAGCCGTGATCCTGCGCGAAGATATGCTGCCGCGTGAAAACTTCCGCCC
TGGCGACCGCGTTCGTGGCGTGCTCTATTCCGTTCGCCCGGAAGCGCGTGGCGCGCAACTGTTCGTCACT
CGTTCCAAGCCGGAAATGCTGATCGAACTGTTCCGTATTGAAGTGCCAGAAATCGGCGAAGAAGTGATTG
AAATTAAAGCAGCGGCTCGCGATCCGGGTTCTCGTGCGAAAATCGCGGTGAAAACCAACGATAAACGTAT
CGATCCGGTAGGTGCTTGCGTAGGTATGCGTGGCGCGCGTGTTCAGGCGGTGTCTACTGAACTGGGTGGC
GAGCGTATCGATATCGTCCTGTGGGATGATAACCCGGCGCAGTTCGTGATTAACGCAATGGCACCGGCAG
ACGTTGCTTCTATCGTGGTGGATGAAGATAAACACACTATGGACATCGCCGTTGAAGCCGGTAATCTGGC
GCAGGCGATTGGCCGTAACGGTCAGAACGTGCGTCTGGCTTCGCAACTGAGCGGTTGGGAACTCAACGTG
ATGACCGTTGACGACCTGCAAGCTAAGCATCAGGCGGAAGCGCACGCAGCGATCGACACCTTCACCAAAT
ATCTCGACATCGACGAAGACTTCGCGACTGTTCTGGTAGAAGAAGGCTTCTCGACGCTGGAAGAATTGGC
CTATGTGCCGATGAAAGAGCTGTTGGAAATCGAAGGCCTTGATGAGCCGACCGTTGAAGCACTGCGCGAG
CGTGCTAAAAATGCACTGGCCACCATTGCACAGGCCCAGGAAGAAAGCCTCGGTGATAACAAACCGGCTG
ACGATCTGCTGAACCTTGAAGGGGTAGATCGTGATTTGGCATTCAAACTGGCCGCCCGTGGCGTTTGTAC
GCTGGAAGATCTCGCCGAACAGGGCATTGATGATCTGGCTGATATCGAAGGGTTGACCGACGAAAAAGCC
GGAGCACTGATTATGGCTGCCCGTAATATTTGCTGGTTCGGTGACGAAGCGACTAGTGGTTCTGGTCATC
ACCATCACCATCACTCCGCGGGTGAGAATCTTTATTTTCAGGGCGCACATATGAAAGGCAATCATTATAA
AATGTCTCGTAACAAAGACAAATACGACAGCGCCAATCGGCGGCAGCAGATCTTTCTGTCGCAGGAGGAC
ATAGCTGCGGGCAAGAAGACGAACTGGAGTGGCCTAGAGATTACTGGCTGCGTCCGCAATATCAGCCCGT
CGCTGTGGGAATTTGAGCATCTAACCGCCCTCTACCTGAACGACAACCAGCTGCTGCGATTGCCCGCAGA
CGTTGGCATGCTGACCAGCCTCCGAACTTTGGACCTGTCCAGCAATAAGCTAAGAAGTCTTCCCGCAGAG
CTCGGCGAGCTCATCCAGTTGCGGGAACTGTTGCTGAACAACAACTTTCTGCGCGTACTGCCTTACGAGA
TCGGCAAGCTGTTCCACCTCGTCATACTCGGCCTCATGGGCAATCCGCTGCAAAAGGAGTTCATGAACAT
CTACAACGAACCGAACGGCACGCAGAAACTGCTCACCTACATGCTGGACAACTTGTCATAACTCGAGCAC
CACCACCACCACCACTGAGATCCGGCTGCTAACAAAGCCCGAAAGGAAGCTGAGTTGGCTGCTGCCACCG
CTGAGCAATAACTAGCATAACCCCTTGGGGCCTCTAAACGGGTCTTGAGGGGTTTTTTGCTGAAAGGAGG
AACTATATCCGGAT
